Addgene plasmid #148405: pAc5.1B-no5UTR-lambdaN-HA-GST-V5His6_AC
Purpose: (Empty Backbone) Insect Expression vector
Depositing lab: Elisa Izaurralde. Depositing organization: Max Planck Institute for Developmental Biology. Publication: miRISC and the CCR4-NOT complex silence mRNA targets independently of 43S ribosomal scanning. Kuzuoglu-Ozturk D, Bhandari D, Huntzinger E, Fauser M, Helms S, Izaurralde E. EMBO J. 2016 Jun 1;35(11):1186-203. doi: 10.15252/embj.201592901. Epub 2016 Mar 23. PubMed 27009120.
Backbone
  Vector backbone: Unknown
  Vector type: Insect Expression
Growth in bacteria
  Bacterial resistance: Ampicillin, 100 μg/mL
  Growth temperature: 37°C
  Growth strain: DH5alpha
  Copy number: Low Copy
Gene/Insert
  Gene/Insert name: None
Terms and licenses: Academic/Nonprofit Terms; Industry Terms: Not Available to Industry
Depositor comments: Plasmids from this collection were made available to the research community and donated after the lab closed. Please note that the sequence provided by the depositing laboratory may be theoretical/predicted or based on Sanger sequencing results. There may be discrepancies between sequencing results obtained by Addgene and the depositor sequence. If an Addgene verified sequence is not available, please contact before placing your order to request that our lab fully sequence the plasmid.
How to cite: pAc5.1B-no5UTR-lambdaN-HA-GST-V5His6_AC was a gift from Elisa Izaurralde (Addgene plasmid # 148405 ; http://n2t.net/addgene:148405 ; RRID:Addgene_148405)
