[The description below was written by a language model from this plasmid's Addgene catalogue record and pLannotate feature annotations shown in this document.]
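Description:
pAc5.1B-no5UTR-lambdaN-HA-GST-V5His6_AC is a 6,033 nt insect-cell expression plasmid. The catalogue lists it as an empty backbone with an unknown vector backbone, although the name points to a pAc5.1-type design. It is propagated in E. coli through a ColE1/pMB1-family origin and selected with ampicillin via the β-lactamase gene and its own bla promoter. The record lists it as low copy, even though the origin annotation is of the high-copy pUC type. Short fragments annotated as a tetracycline-resistance gene and SV40 large T antigen appear to be non-functional backbone remnants.

Expression is driven by the Drosophila melanogaster actin 5C promoter, a strong constitutive promoter commonly used in Drosophila cultured cells. The coding region begins almost immediately after the promoter, in keeping with the "no5UTR" part of the name, which suggests the vector's usual 5′ untranslated leader was removed. The open reading frame runs from a fragment of the bacteriophage lambda N protein, through a single HA epitope (annotated as a fragment of 3xHA), to Schistosoma japonicum glutathione S-transferase and a C-terminal V5 tag. The name also indicates a His6 tag, but this was not annotated. An SV40 polyadenylation signal follows the cassette, annotated on the opposite strand.

The lambda N peptide binds BoxB RNA hairpins, so fusions of this kind are used to tether a protein to a BoxB-containing reporter mRNA. A λN-HA-GST fusion would plausibly serve as an inert tethering control, or the plasmid as a backbone for inserting other coding sequences, though the record does not state this. The associated publication concerns miRISC and CCR4-NOT-mediated silencing of mRNA targets.
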