Features (pLannotate 1.2.2; 11 found; start..end, strand, type, name):
     56..2484    +  promoter       Ac5 promoter: Drosophila melanogaster actin 5C promoter
   2487..2552    +  CDS            N (fragment): REGN_LAMBD - Experimental evidence at protein level: Swiss-Prot protein existence level 1. Plays a role as a transcriptional antitermination factor that allows the virus to initiate its lytic phase. Activates expression of the delayed viral early genes by modifying host RNA polymerase (RNAP) into a form that is resistant to termination signals. This antitermination function requires the host NusA protein which serves to stabilize the interaction between antitermination protein N and host RNA polymerase. From Escherichia phage lambda (Bacteriophage lambda).
   2577..2603    +  CDS            3xHA (fragment): three tandem HA epitope tags
   2622..3275    +  CDS            GST26_SCHJA: Experimental evidence at protein level: Swiss-Prot protein existence level 1. GST isoenzymes appear to play a central role in the parasite detoxification system. Other functions are also suspected including a role in increasing the solubility of haematin in the parasite gut. From Schistosoma japonicum (Blood fluke).
   3318..3359    +  CDS            V5 tag: epitope tag from simian virus 5
   3459..3593    -  polyA_signal   SV40 poly(A) signal: SV40 polyadenylation signal
   3616..3700    -  CDS            large T antigen (fragment): large T antigen from SV40 (simian virus 40)
   3701..4171    +  CDS            TcR (fragment): tetracycline efflux protein; tet; confers resistance to tetracycline
   4215..4803    -  rep_origin     ori: high-copy-number ColE1/pMB1/pBR322/pUC origin of replication
   4974..5834    -  CDS            AmpR: β-lactamase; bla; confers resistance to ampicillin, carbenicillin, and related antibiotics
   5835..5939    -  promoter       AmpR promoter: bla
>Addgene plasmid #148405 | pAc5.1B-no5UTR-lambdaN-HA-GST-V5His6_AC | depositor full sequence | sequence record 290853 | Full Sequence
CTTCAAGGAATTAATTCTATATTCTAAAAACACAAATGATACTTCTAAAAAAAATCATGAATGGCATCAA
CTCTGAATCAAATCTTTGCAGATGCACCTACTTCTCATTTCCACTGTCACATCATTTTTCCAGATCTCGC
TGCCTGTTATGTGGCCCACAAACCAAGACACGTTTTATGGCCATTAAAGCTGGCTGATCGTCGCCAAACA
CCAAATACATATCAATATGTACATTCGAGAAAGAAGCGATCAAAGAAGCGTCTTCGGGCGAGTAGGAGAA
TGCGGAGGAGAAGGAGAACGAGCTGATCTAGTATCTCTCCACAATCCAATGCCAACTGACCAACTGGCCA
TATTCGGAGCAATTTGAAGCCAATTTCCATCGCCTGGCGATCGCTCCATTCTTGGCTATATGTTTTTCAC
CGTTCCCGGGGCCATTTTCAAAGACTCGTCGGTAAGATAAGATTGTGTCACTCGCTGTCTCTCTTCATTT
GTCGAAGAATGCTGAGGAATTTCGCGATGACGTCGGCGAGTATTTTGAAGAATGAGAATAATTTGTATTT
ATACGAAAATCAGTTAGTGGAATTTTCTACAAAAACATGTTATCTATAGATAATTTTGTTGCAAAATATG
TTGACTATGACAAAGATTGTATGTATATACCTTTAATGTATTCTCATTTTCTTATGTATTTATAATGGCA
ATGATGATACTGATGATATTTTAAGATGATGCCAGACCACAGGCTGATTTCTGCGTCTTTTGCCGAACGC
AGTGCATGTGCGGTTGTTGTTTTTTGGAATAGTTTCAATTTTCGGACTGTCCGCTTTGATTTCAGTTTCT
TGGCTTATTCAAAAAGCAAAGTAAAGCCAAAAAAGCGAGATGGCAATACCAAATGCGGCAAAACGGTAGT
GGAAGGAAAGGGGTGCGGGGCAGCGGAAGGAAGGGTGGGGCGGGGCGTGGCGGGGTCTGTGGCTGGGCGC
GACGTCACCGACGTTGGAGCCACTCCTTTGACCATGTGTGCGTGTGTGTATTATTCGTGTCTCGCCACTC
GCCGGTTGTTTTTTTCTTTTTATCTCGCTCTCTCTAGCGCCATCTCGTACGCATGCTCAACGCACCGCAT
GTTGCCGTGTCCTTTATGCGTCATTTTGGCTCGAAATAGGCAATTATTTAAACAAAGATTAGTCAACGAA
AACGCTAAAATAAATAAGTCTACAATATGGTTACTTATTGCCATGTGTGTGCAGCCAACGATAGCAACAA
AAGCAACAACACAGTGGCTTTCCCTCTTTCACTTTTTGTTTGCAAGCGCGTGCGAGCAAGACGGCACGAC
CGGCAAACGCAATTACGCTGACAAAGAGCAGACGAAGTTTTGGCCGAAAAACATCAAGGCGCCTGATACG
AATGCATTTGCAATAACAATTGCGATATTTAATATTGTTTATGAAGCTGTTTGACTTCAAAACACACAAA
AAAAAAAATAAAACAAATTATTTGAAAGAGAATTAGGAATCGGACAGCTTATCGTTACGGGCTAACAGCA
CACCGAGACGAAATAGCTTACCTGACGTCACAGCCTCTGGAAGAACTGCCGCCAAGCAGAGAGAGAGAGA
AAAAGAGGGAGAGCAGCTTAGACCGCATGTGCTTGTGTGTGAGGCGTCTCTCTCTTCGTCTCCTGTTTGC
GCAAACGCATAGACTGCACTGAGAAAATCGATTACCTATTTTTTATGAATGAATATTTGCACTATTACTA
TTCAAAACTATTAAGATAGCAATCACATTCAATAGCCAAATACTATACCACCTGAGCGATGCAACGAAAT
GATCAATTTGAGCAAAAATGCTGCATATTTAGGACGGCATCATTATAGAAATGCTTCTTGCTGTGTACTT
TTCTCTCGTCTGGCAGCTGTTTCGCCGTTATTGTTAAAACCGGCTTAAGTTAGGTGTGTTTTCTACGACT
AGTGATGCCCCTACTAGAAGATGTGTGTTGCACAAATGTCCCTGAATAACCAATTTGAAGTGCAGATAGC
AGTAAACGTAAGCTAATATGAATATTATTTAACTGTAATGTTTTAATATCGCTGGACATTACTAATAAAC
CCACTATAAACACATGTACATATGTATGTTTTGGCATACAATGAGTAGTTGGGGAAAAAATGTGTAAAAG
CACCGTGACCATCACAGCATAAAGATAACCAGCTGAAGTATCGAATATGAGTAACCCCCAAATTGAATCA
CATGCCGCAACTGATAGGACCCATGGAAGTACACTCTTCATGGCGATATACAAGACACACACAAGCACGA
ACACCCAGTTGCGGAGGAAATTCTCCGTAAATGAAAACCCAATCGGCGAACAATTCATACCCATATATGG
TAAAAGTTTTGAACGCGACTTGAGAGCGGAGAGCATTGCGGCTGATAAGGTTTTAGCGCTAAGCGGGCTT
TATAAAACGGGCTGCGGGACCAGTTTTCATATCAACATGGACGCACAAACACGACGACGTGAGCGTCGCG
CTGAGAAACAAGCTCAATGGAAAGCTGCAAACGGTGGATCTCCTCCACATATGGCTTACCCATACGATGT
TCCAGATTACGCTCCTCCAAGCTTGAATTCTATGTCCCCTATACTAGGTTATTGGAAAATTAAGGGCCTT
GTGCAACCCACTCGACTTCTTTTGGAATATCTTGAAGAAAAATATGAAGAGCATTTGTATGAGCGCGATG
AAGGTGATAAATGGCGAAACAAAAAGTTTGAATTGGGTTTGGAGTTTCCCAATCTTCCTTATTATATTGA
TGGTGATGTTAAATTAACACAGTCTATGGCCATCATACGTTATATAGCTGACAAGCACAACATGTTGGGT
GGTTGTCCAAAAGAGCGTGCAGAGATTTCAATGCTTGAAGGAGCGGTTTTGGATATTAGATACGGTGTTT
CGAGAATTGCATATAGTAAAGACTTTGAAACTCTCAAAGTTGATTTTCTTAGCAAGCTACCTGAAATGCT
GAAAATGTTCGAAGATCGTTTATGTCATAAAACATATTTAAATGGTGATCATGTAACCCATCCTGACTTC
ATGTTGTATGACGCTCTTGATGTTGTTTTATACATGGACCCAATGTGCCTGGATGCGTTCCCAAAATTAG
TTTGTTTTAAAAAACGTATTGAAGCTATCCCACAAATTGATAAGTACTTGAAATCCAGCAAGTATATAGC
ATGGCCTTTGCAGGGCTGGCAAGCCACGTTTGGTGGTGGCGACCATCCTCCAAAATCGGTAGGCGGCCGC
TCGAGTCTAGAGGGCCCGCGGTTCGAAGGTAAGCCTATCCCTAACCCTCTCCTCGGTCTCGATTCTACGC
GTACCGGTCATCATCACCATCACCATTGAGTTTAAACCCGCTGATCAGCCTCGACTGTGCCTTCTAAGGC
CTGAGCTCGCTGATCAGCCTCGATCGAGGATCCAGACATGATAAGATACATTGATGAGTTTGGACAAACC
ACAACTAGAATGCAGTGAAAAAAATGCTTTATTTGTGAAATTTGTGATGCTATTGCTTTATTTGTAACCA
TTATAAGCTGCAATAAACAAGTTAACAACAACAATTGCATTCATTTTATGTTTCAGGTTCAGGGGGAGGT
GTGGGAGGTTTTTTAAAGCAAGTAAAACCTCTACAAATGTGGTATGGCTGATTATGATCAGTCGACCGAT
GCCCTTGAGAGCCTTCAACCCAGTCAGCTCCTTCCGGTGGGCGCGGGGCATGACTATCGTCGCCGCACTT
ATGACTGTCTTCTTTATCATGCAACTCGTAGGACAGGTGCCGGCAGCGCTCTGGGTCATTTTCGGCGAGG
ACCGCTTTCGCTGGAGCGCGACGATGATCGGCCTGTCGCTTGCGGTATTCGGAATCTTGCACGCCCTCGC
TCAAGCCTTCGTCACTGGTCCCGCCACCAAACGTTTCGGCGAGAAGCAGGCCATTATCGCCGGCATGGCG
GCCGACGCGCTGGGCTACGTCTTGCTGGCGTTCGCGACGCGAGGCTGGATGGCCTTCCCCATTATGATTC
TTCTCGCTTCCGGCGGCATCGGGATGCCCGCGTTGCAGGCCATGCTGTCCAGGCAGGTAGATGACGACCA
TCAGGGACAGCTTCAAGGATCGCTCGCGGCTCTTACCAGCCAGCAAAAGGCCAGGAACCGTAAAAAGGCC
GCGTTGCTGGCGTTTTTCCATAGGCTCCGCCCCCCTGACGAGCATCACAAAAATCGACGCTCAAGTCAGA
GGTGGCGAAACCCGACAGGACTATAAAGATACCAGGCGTTTCCCCCTGGAAGCTCCCTCGTGCGCTCTCC
TGTTCCGACCCTGCCGCTTACCGGATACCTGTCCGCCTTTCTCCCTTCGGGAAGCGTGGCGCTTTCTCAA
TGCTCACGCTGTAGGTATCTCAGTTCGGTGTAGGTCGTTCGCTCCAAGCTGGGCTGTGTGCACGAACCCC
CCGTTCAGCCCGACCGCTGCGCCTTATCCGGTAACTATCGTCTTGAGTCCAACCCGGTAAGACACGACTT
ATCGCCACTGGCAGCAGCCACTGGTAACAGGATTAGCAGAGCGAGGTATGTAGGCGGTGCTACAGAGTTC
TTGAAGTGGTGGCCTAACTACGGCTACACTAGAAGGACAGTATTTGGTATCTGCGCTCTGCTGAAGCCAG
TTACCTTCGGAAAAAGAGTTGGTAGCTCTTGATCCGGCAAACAAACCACCGCTGGTAGCGGTGGTTTTTT
TGTTTGCAAGCAGCAGATTACGCGCAGAAAAAAAGGATCTCAAGAAGATCCTTTGATCTTTTCTACGGGG
TCTGACGCTCAGTGGAACGAAAACTCACGTTAAGGGATTTTGGTCATGAGATTATCAAAAAGGATCTTCA
CCTAGATCCTTTTAAATTAAAAATGAAGTTTTAAATCAATCTAAAGTATATATGAGTAAACTTGGTCTGA
CAGTTACCAATGCTTAATCAGTGAGGCACCTATCTCAGCGATCTGTCTATTTCGTTCATCCATAGTTGCC
TGACTCCCCGTCGTGTAGATAACTACGATACGGGAGGGCTTACCATCTGGCCCCAGTGCTGCAATGATAC
CGCGAGACCCACGCTCACCGGCTCCAGATTTATCAGCAATAAACCAGCCAGCCGGAAGGGCCGAGCGCAG
AAGTGGTCCTGCAACTTTATCCGCCTCCATCCAGTCTATTAATTGTTGCCGGGAAGCTAGAGTAAGTAGT
TCGCCAGTTAATAGTTTGCGCAACGTTGTTGCCATTGCTGCAGGCATCGTGGTGTCACGCTCGTCGTTTG
GTATGGCTTCATTCAGCTCCGGTTCCCAACGATCAAGGCGAGTTACATGATCCCCCATGTTGTGCAAAAA
AGCGGTTAGCTCCTTCGGTCCTCCGATCGTTGTCAGAAGTAAGTTGGCCGCAGTGTTATCACTCATGGTT
ATGGCAGCACTGCATAATTCTCTTACTGTCATGCCATCCGTAAGATGCTTTTCTGTGACTGGTGAGTACT
CAACCAAGTCATTCTGAGAATAGTGTATGCGGCGACCGAGTTGCTCTTGCCCGGCGTCAACACGGGATAA
TACCGCGCCACATAGCAGAACTTTAAAAGTGCTCATCATTGGAAAACGTTCTTCGGGGCGAAAACTCTCA
AGGATCTTACCGCTGTTGAGATCCAGTTCGATGTAACCCACTCGTGCACCCAACTGATCTTCAGCATCTT
TTACTTTCACCAGCGTTTCTGGGTGAGCAAAAACAGGAAGGCAAAATGCCGCAAAAAAGGGAATAAGGGC
GACACGGAAATGTTGAATACTCATACTCTTCCTTTTTCAATATTATTGAAGCATTTATCAGGGTTATTGT
CTCATGAGCGGATACATATTTGAATGTATTTAGAAAAATAAACAAATAGGGGTTCCGCGCACATTTCCCC
GAAAAGTGCCACCTGACGTCTAAGAAACCATTATTATCATGACATTAACCTATAAAAATAGGCGTATCAC
GAGGCCCTTTCGT
